>Addgene plasmid #231586 | pInducer20 ALPK1 T237M | addgene full sequence | sequence record 460519 | Addgene NGS Result
GCTTGTCAAGACGACATTCAAAGCTTTCAGGCACGTATGAGCGATCGTCAACGTTAGAAAATGACTGCAC
CTGAAGGTGCTCTTTGACTTGTGCGATAACTGACATCACCTCTTGGGATAAGGCTTCCCGATCTTGAGAA
CGGCTACTGGTTGAAAAGTTATAGAGTTTACCCATAGCCTCTTTGCAAAGTTGGCTAGCCGCGTGCACGG
TGCCGGTTTCGCCGTGCAACCGCCGATGAACGGTTGTCAGGCCAAACGCGGCCTTTACGAAGGAATGCAA
TTCTTGCTTGCCTGTTACGGGTTCGTCGTCCCGTTTCGTAAGAAGACCGATTTCGAAAGCTTCCTTTGCC
TCGCAGAGGTGAAGATTCTTCAGCTCGGGCGGGCAATCGTTGGAGCTGCTATATGACAGCAGGCATGTAC
CCCTTATGTTGACGGCGGTCAGTACGAAAAGAGGGGTGTAAGCGCTAAAAGCGGCGGCCAATTTACATGC
CTCAGCGGCGCTGAGGAGATGATGATCGAATTCTTTCAAGAGGGACAGGTTGATCTGAGGGTTATTCTTG
AATTTCTCGTAGTCATTCTTGGACATGCTGACGAAAATATCAGCAAGGATGCCGAGGCTCATACTCAACC
CTTTCTTGTCGGGTTGGGGCAGAGCAAGGTAGCCCACGATACTAGCCCAGATCAATTCGGCAGCCTCATA
CCACATTCCGAGTTTCTGGAGTATTTGTCCCCTAATTTGGATGCACACGCTTTGGACAAGAACTTTATCT
GACTCGTTCCTATAAAGCCAAGTGCCGGTCGCACCGTTATTAGAGATCAAGCTAGAGAGGATGTATTCGG
CCTTGAGCAACTTACCACTATTAACGCTAATCCTTGCCTGCCTGATGACGACTTGTGGAGCTATAGGTGT
AGCGGGTTGAAGTTTATGAAGGCCCTTAGCCACTTGGAGCAGCTTACCGGACACATCAAGGCCGTACAGA
AATCGATCTACGAGAAAGACGATCGCAGCTGCCGCAGCGCAATCTCTTGCAAGTATTGACGCCCGAAGGC
TGGCCAACAGTTGTTGCAGTCCAGCACCGATGACGTCTTTCAAATTCGTCTTATCTTCGGGCCCGACTGC
CTGCTTATATTGCCATTTCTCGGGAACAAAAGGCCATTTCATCTCTTTGGCTTCTTGAATGAGAGTTCTC
AGTTCGGACGGAAGCAGGGCCCTACACCTTTGATCTTCGGATTTATCTTCCTCGCTAACGTCAGGAGCCT
CAAGAAGTAATTGGTCGAGGACCTGTTTACATTCTTGAAGGAGCACAGCGACTACTTTCTGGTTGTTCGC
GGCCGCAAGCTTGTCATCGTCATCCTTGTAATCGATGTCATGATCTTTATAATCACCGTCATGGTCTTTG
TAGTCCATGGTGGTACCGGATCCAGTCGACTGAATTGGTTCCTTTAAAGCCTGCTTTTTTGTACAAACTT
GTTGATATCTGCAGAATTCCACCACACTGGACTAGTTCGGGGCCGCGGAGGCTGGATCGGTCCCGGTGTC
TTCTATGGAGGTCAAAACAGCGTGGATGGCGTCTCCAGGCGATCTGACGGTTCACTAAACGAGCTCTGCT
TATATAGGCCTCCCACCGTACACGCCTACCTCGACCCGGGTACCGAGCTCGACTTTCACTTTTCTCTATC
ACTGATAGGGAGTGGTAAACTCGACTTTCACTTTTCTCTATCACTGATAGGGAGTGGTAAACTCGACTTT
CACTTTTCTCTATCACTGATAGGGAGTGGTAAACTCGACTTTCACTTTTCTCTATCACTGATAGGGAGTG
GTAAAGGATCCTAGTCCAAACTGGATCTCTGCTGTCCCTGTAATAAACCCGAAAATTTTGAATTTTTGTA
ATTTGTTTTTGTAATTCTTTAGTTTGTATGTCTGTTGCTATTATGTCTACTATTCTTTCCCCTGCACTGT
ACCCCCCAATCCCCCCTTTTCTTTTAAAATTGTGGATGAATACTGCCATTTGTGAATTCGGCGATACCGT
CGAGATCCGTTCACTAATCGAATGGATCTGTCTCTGTCTCTCTCTCCACCTTCTTCTTCTATTCCTTCGG
GCCTGTCGGGTCCCCTCGGGGTTGGGAGGTGGGTCTGAAACGATAATGGTGAATATCCCTGCCTAACTCT
ATTCACTATAGAAAGTACAGCAAAAACTATTCTTAAACCTACCAAGCCTCCTACTATCATTATGAATAAT
TTTATATACCACAGCCAATTTGTTATGTTAAACCAATTCCACAAACTTGCCCATTTATCTAATTCCAATA
ATTCTTGTTCATTCTTTTCTTGCTGGTTTTGCGATTCTTCAATTAAGGAGTGTATTAAGCTTGTGTAATT
GTTAATTTCTCTGTCCCACTCCATCCAGGTCGTGTGATTCCAAATCTGTTCCAGAGATTTATTACTCCAA
CTAGCATTCCAAGGCACAGCAGTGGTGCAAATGAGTTTTCCAGAGCAACCCCAAATCCCCAGGAGCTGTT
GATCCTTTAGGTATCTTTCCACAGCCAGGATTCTTGCCTGGAGCTGCTTGATGCCCCAGACTGTGAGTTG
CAACAGATGCTGTTGCGCCTCAATAGCCCTCAGCAAATTGTTCTGCTGCTGCACTATACCAGACAATAAT
TGTCTGGCCTGTACCGTCAGCGTCATTGACGCTGCGCCCATAGTGCTTCCTGCTGCTCCCAAGAACCCAA
GGAACAAAGCTCCTATTCCCACTGCTCTTTTTTCTCTCTGCACCACTCTTCTCTTTGCCTTGGTGGGTGC
TACTCCTAATGGTTCAATTTTTACTACTTTATATTTATATAATTCACTTCTCCAATTGTCCCTCATATCT
CCTCCTCCAGGTCTGAAGATCAGCGGCCGGCCGCTTGCTGTGCGGTGGTCTTACTTTTGTTTTGCTCTTC
CTCTATCTTGTCTAAAGCTTCCTTGGTGTCTTTTATCTCTATCCTTTGATGCACACAATAGAGGGTTGCT
ACTGTATTATATAATGATCTAAGTTCTTCTGATCCTGTCTGAAGGGATGGTTGTAGCTGTCCCAGTATTT
GTCTACAGCCTTCTGATGTTTCTAACAGGCCAGGATTAACTGCGAATCGTTCTAGCTCCCTGCTTGCCCA
TACTATATGTTTTAATTTATATTTTTTCTTTCCCCCTGGCCTTAACCGAATTTTTTCCCATCGCGATCTA
ATTCTCCCCCGCTTAATACTGACGCTCTCGCACCCATCTCTCTCCTTCTAGCCTCCGCTAGTCAAAATTT
TTGGCGTACTCACCAGTCGCCGCCCCTCGCCTCTTGCCGTGCGCGCTTCAGCAAGCCGAGTCCTGCGTCG
AGAGAGCTCCTCTGGTTTCCCTTTCGCTTTCAAGTCCCTGTTCGGGCGCCACTGCTAGAGATTTTCCACA
CTGACTAAAAGGGTCTGAGGGATCTCTAGTTACCAGAGTCACACAACAGACGGGCACACACTACTTGAAG
CACTCAAGGCAAGCTTTATTGAGGCTTAAGCAGTGGGTTCCCTAGTTAGCCAGAGAGCTCCCAGGCTCAG
ATCTGGTCTAACCAGAGAGACCCAGTACAGGCAAAAAGCAGCTGCTTATATGCAGGATCTGAGGGCTCGC
CACTCCCCAGTCCCGCCCAGGCCACGCCTCCCTGGAAAGTCCCCAGCGGAAAGTCCCTTGTAGCAAGCTC
GATATCAGCAGTTCTTGAAGTACTCCGGATGCAGCTCTCGGGCCACGTGATGAAATGCTAGGCGGCTGTC
AAACCTCCACTCTAACACTTCTCTCTCCGGGTCATCCATCCCATGCAGGCTCACAGGGTGTAACAAGCTG
GTGTTCTCTCCTTTATTGGCCTCTTCTACCTTATCTGGCTCAACTGGTACTAGCTTGTAGCACCATCCAA
AGGTCAGTGGATATCTGACCCCTGGCCCTGGTGTGTAGTTCTGCTAATCAGGGAAGTAGCCTTGTGTGTG
GTAGATCCACAGATCAAGGATATCTTGTCTTCTTTGGGAGTGAATTAGCCCTTCCAACTACTAAGTTTGT
AGTACATATTTAACAAATACAATTTCTTTAAAATGAAAATAATTCAGAGGAATCACAGGTTTAGAGTAAA
TGAAACCACAGGTAATTGGCAGTGGTAATAGGGTATGGGGTGGGAAGTTTGGGATGATTTTGGTTAGCTT
GAGTTATCCAGTTGATCCAGACATGATAAGATACATTGATGAGTTTGGACAAACCACAACTAGAATGCAG
TGAAAAAAATGCTTTATTTGTGAAATTCGTAATCATGTCATAGCTGTTTCCTGTGTGAAATTGTTATCCG
CTCACAATTCCACACAACATACGAGCCGGAAGCATAAAGTGTAAAGCCTGGGGTGCCTAATGAGTGAGCT
AACTCACATTAATTGCGTTGCGCTCACTGCCCGCTTTCCAGTCGGGAAACCTGTCGTGCCACGGGGAGCT
TTTTGCAAAAGCCTAGGCCTCCAAAAAAGCCTCCTCACTACTTCTGGAATAGCTCAGAGGCCGAGGCGGC
CTCGGCCTCTGCATAAATAAAAAAAATTAGTCAGCCATGAGCTTGCTGCATTAATGAATCGGCCAACGCG
CGGGGAGAGGCGGTTTGCGTATTGGGCGCTCTTCCGCTTCCTCGCTCACTGACTCGCTGCGCTCGGTCGT
TCGGCTGCGGCGAGCGGTATCAGCTCACTCAAAGGCGGTAATACGGTTATCCACAGAATCAGGGGATAAC
GCAGGAAAGAACATGTGAGCAAAAGGCCAGCAAAAGGCCAGGAACCGTAAAAAGGCCGCGTTGCTGGCGT
TTTTCCATAGGCTCCGCCCCCCTGACGAGCATCACAAAAATCGACGCTCAAGTCAGAGGTGGCGAAACCC
GACAGGACTATAAAGATACCAGGCGTTTCCCCCTGGAAGCTCCCTCGTGCGCTCTCCTGTTCCGACCCTG
CCGCTTACCGGATACCTGTCCGCCTTTCTCCCTTCGGGAAGCGTGGCGCTTTCTCATAGCTCACGCTGTA
GGTATCTCAGTTCGGTGTAGGTCGTTCGCTCCAAGCTGGGCTGTGTGCACGAACCCCCCGTTCAGCCCGA
CCGCTGCGCCTTATCCGGTAACTATCGTCTTGAGTCCAACCCGGTAAGACACGACTTATCGCCACTGGCA
GCAGCCACTGGTAACAGGATTAGCAGAGCGAGGTATGTAGGCGGTGCTACAGAGTTCTTGAAGTGGTGGC
CTAACTACGGCTACACTAGAAGAACAGTATTTGGTATCTGCGCTCTGCTGAAGCCAGTTACCTTCGGAAA
AAGAGTTGGTAGCTCTTGATCCGGCAAACAAACCACCGCTGGTAGCGGTGGTTTTTTTGTTTGCAAGCAG
CAGATTACGCGCAGAAAAAAAGGATCTCAAGAAGATCCTTTGATCTTTTCTACGGGGTCTGACGCTCAGT
GGAACGAAAACTCACGTTAAGGGATTTTGGTCATGAGATTATCAAAAAGGATCTTCACCTAGATCCTTTT
AAATTAAAAATGAAGTTTTAAATCAATCTAAAGTATATATGAGTAAACTTGGTCTGACAGTTACCAATGC
TTAATCAGTGAGGCACCTATCTCAGCGATCTGTCTATTTCGTTCATCCATAGTTGCCTGACTCCCCGTCG
TGTAGATAACTACGATACGGGAGGGCTTACCATCTGGCCCCAGTGCTGCAATGATACCGCGAGACCCACG
CTCACCGGCTCCAGATTTATCAGCAATAAACCAGCCAGCCGGAAGGGCCGAGCGCAGAAGTGGTCCTGCA
ACTTTATCCGCCTCCATCCAGTCTATTAATTGTTGCCGGGAAGCTAGAGTAAGTAGTTCGCCAGTTAATA
GTTTGCGCAACGTTGTTGCCATTGCTACAGGCATCGTGGTGTCACGCTCGTCGTTTGGTATGGCTTCATT
CAGCTCCGGTTCCCAACGATCAAGGCGAGTTACATGATCCCCCATGTTGTGCAAAAAAGCGGTTAGCTCC
TTCGGTCCTCCGATCGTTGTCAGAAGTAAGTTGGCCGCAGTGTTATCACTCATGGTTATGGCAGCACTGC
ATAATTCTCTTACTGTCATGCCATCCGTAAGATGCTTTTCTGTGACTGGTGAGTACTCAACCAAGTCATT
CTGAGAATAGTGTATGCGGCGACCGAGTTGCTCTTGCCCGGCGTCAACACGGGATAATACCGCGCCACAT
AGCAGAACTTTAAAAGTGCTCATCATTGGAAAACGTTCTTCGGGGCGAAAACTCTCAAGGATCTTACCGC
TGTTGAGATCCAGTTCGATGTAACCCACTCGTGCACCCAACTGATCTTCAGCATCTTTTACTTTCACCAG
CGTTTCTGGGTGAGCAAAAACAGGAAGGCAAAATGCCGCAAAAAAGGGAATAAGGGCGACACGGAAATGT
TGAATACTCATACTCTTCCTTTTTCAATATTATTGAAGCATTTATCAGGGTTATTGTCTCATGAGCGGAT
ACATATTTGAATGTATTTAGAAAAATAAACAAATAGGGGTTCCGCGCACATTTCCCCGAAAAGTGCCACC
TGACGTCTAAGAAACCATTATTATCATGACATTAACCTATAAAAATAGGCGTATCACGAGGCCCTTTCGT
CTTCAAGAATGATCTAGCCCTTTCCTTAATTAACCCGGGCCTCTCACTCTCTGATATTCATTTCTTTGCA
AGTTATAAATACTGAATAATAAGATGACATGAACTACTACTGCTAGAGATTTTCCACACTGACTAAAAGG
GTCTGAGGGATCTCTAGTTACCAGAGTCACACAACAGACGGGCACACACTACTTGAAGCACTCAAGGCAA
GCTTTATTGAGGCTTAAGCAGTGGGTTCCCTAGTTAGCCAGAGAGCTCCCAGGCTCAGATCTGGTCTAAC
CAGAGAGACCCAGTACAAGCAAAAAGCAGATCTTGTCTTCGTTGGGAGTGAATTAGCCCTTCCAGTCCCC
CCTTTTCTTTTAAAAAGTGGCTAAGATCTACAGCTGCCTTGTAAGTCATTGGTCTTAAAGGATCTCAGGC
GGGGAGGCGGCCCAAAGGGAGATCCGACTCGTCTGAGGGCGAAGGCGAAGACGCGGAAGAGGCCGCAGAG
CCGGCAGCAGGCCGCGGGAAGGAAGGTCCGCTGGATTGAGGGCCGAAGGGACGTAGCAGAAGGACGTCCC
GCGCAGAATCCAGGTGGCAACACAGGCGAGCAGCCAAGGAAAGGACGATGATTTCCCCGACAACACCACG
GAATTGTCAGTGCCCAACAGCCGAGCCCCTGTCCAGCAGCGGGCAAGGCAGGCGGCGATGAGTTCCGCCG
TGGCAATAGGGAGGGGGAAAGCGAAAGTCCCGGAAAGGAGCTGACAGGTGGTGGCAATGCCCCAACCAGT
GGGGGTTGCGTCAGCAAACACAGTGCACACCACGCCACGTTGCCTGACAACGGGCCACAACTCCTCATAA
AGAGACAGCAACCAGGATTTATACAAGGAGGAGAAAATGAAAGCCATACGGGAAGCAATAGCATGATACA
AAGGCATTAAAGCAGCGTATCCACATAGCGTAAAAGGAGCAACATAGTTAAGAATACCAGTCAATCTTTC
ACAAATTTTGTAATCCAGAGGTTGATTAGGATCTATCGCGATAAGCTTGATATCGAATTGGGAGGGACTA
AACAACAACAATTGCATTCATTTTATGTTTCAGGTTCAGGGGGAGGTGTGGGAGGTTTTTTAAAGCAAGT
AAAACCTCTACAAATGTGGTATGGCTGATTATGATCTAGAGTCGCGGCCGCTTTACTTGTACATCAGAAG
AACTCGTCAAGAAGGCGATAGAAGGCGATGCGCTGCGAATCGGGAGCGGCGATACCGTAAAGCACGAGGA
AGCGGTCAGCCCATTCGCCGCCAAGCTCTTCAGCAATATCACGGGTAGCCAACGCTATGTCCTGATAGCG
GTCCGCCACACCCAGCCGGCCACAGTCGATGAATCCAGAAAAGCGGCCATTTTCCACCATGATATTCGGC
AAGCAGGCATCGCCATGGGTCACGACGAGATCCTCGCCGTCGGGCATGCTCGCCTTGAGCCTGGCGAACA
GTTCGGCTGGCGCGAGCCCCTGATGCTCTTCGTCCAGATCATCCTGATCGACAAGACCGGCTTCCATCCG
AGTACGTGCTCGCTCGATGCGATGTTTCGCTTGGTGGTCGAATGGGCAGGTAGCCGGATCAAGCGTATGC
AGCCGCCGCATTGCATCAGCCATGATGGATACTTTCTCGGCAGGAGCAAGGTGAGATGACAGGAGATCCT
GCCCCGGCACTTCGCCCAATAGCAGCCAGTCCCTTCCCGCTTCAGTGACAACGTCGAGCACAGCTGCGCA
AGGAACGCCCGTCGTGGCCAGCCACGATAGCCGCGCTGCCTCGTCTTGCAGTTCATTCAGGGCACCGGAC
AGGTCGGTCTTGACAAAAAGAACCGGGCGCCCCTGCGCTGACAGCCGGAACACGGCGGCATCAGAGCAGC
CGATTGTCTGTTGTGCCCAGTCATAGCCGAATAGCCTCTCCACCCAAGCGGCCGGAGAACCTGCGTGCAA
TCCATCTTGTTCAATCATGGTGGACCGGTAAGCTTATCATCGTGTTTTTCAAAGGAAAACCACGTCCCCG
TGGTTCGGGGGGCCTAGACGTTTTTTTAACCTCGACTAAACACATGTAAAGCATGTGCACCGAGGCCCCA
GATCAGATCCCATACAATGGGGTACCTTCTGGGCATCCTTCAGCCCCTTGTTGAATACGCTTGAGGAGAG
CCATTTGACTCTTTCCACAACTATCCAACTCACAACGTGGCACTGGGGTTGTGCCGCCTTTGCAGGTGTA
TCTTATACACGTGGCTTTTGGCCGCAGAGGCACCTGTCGCCAGGTGGGGGGTTCCGCTGCCTGCAAAGGG
TCGCTACAGACGTTGTTTGTCTTCAAGAAGCTTCCAGAGGAACTGCTTCCTTCACGACATTCAACAGACC
TTGCATTCCTTTGGCGAGAGGGGAAAGACCCCTAGGAATGCTCGTCAAGAAGACAGGGCCAGGTTTCCGG
GCCCTCACATTGCCAAAAGACGGCAATATGGTGGAAAATAACATATAGACAAACGCACACCGGCCTTATT
CCAAGCGGCTTCGGCCAGTAACGTTAGGGGGGGGGGAGGGAGAGGGGGGGGGGGGAGAGGGGCGGAATTC
CTCTAGTGCGGCCGCGGATCCTTACTTAGTTACCCGGGGAGCATGTCAAGGTCAAAATCGTCAAGAGCGT
CAGCAGGCAGCATATCAAGGTCAAAGTCGTCAAGGGCATCGGCTGGGAGCATGTCTAAGTCAAAATCGTC
AAGGGCGTCGGTCGGCCCGCCGCTTTCGCACTTTAGCTGTTTCTCCAGGCCACATATGATTAGTTCCAGG
CCGAAAAGGAAGGCAGGTTCGGCTCCCTGCCGGTCGAACAGCTCAATTGCTTGTCTCAGAAGTGGGGGCA
TAGAATCGGTGGTAGGTGTCTCTCTTTCCTCTTTTGCTACTTGATGCTCCTGTTCCTCCAATACGCAGCC
CAGTGTAAAGTGGCCCACGGCGGACAGAGCGTACAGTGCGTTCTCCAGGGAGAAGCCTTGCTGACACAGG
AACGCGAGCTGATTTTCCAGGGTTTCGTACTGTTTCTCTGTTGGGCGGGTGCCGAGATGCACTTTAGCCC
CGTCGCGATGTGAGAGGAGAGCACAGCGGTATGACTTGGCGTTGTTCCGCAGAAAGTCTTGCCATGACTC
GCCTTCCAGGGGGCAGAAGTGGGTATGATGCCTGTCCAGCATCTCGATTGGCAGGGCATCGAGCAGGGCC
CGCTTGTTCTTCACGTGCCAGTACAGGGTAGGCTGCTCAACTCCCAGCTTTTGAGCGAGTTTCCTTGTCG
TCAGGCCTTCGATACCGACACCATTGAGTAATTCCAGAGCTCCGTTTATGACTTTGCTCTTGTCCAGTCT
AGACATGGTGAATTCGACTGCAGGACCGGTACGGGGTGGAGATCCGAGCTCGGTACCAAGCTTCGTCTAA
CAAAAAAGCCAAAAACGGCCAGAATTTAGCGGACAATTTACTAGTCTAACACTGAAAATTACATATTGAC
CCAAATGATTACATTTCAAAAGGTGCCTAAAAAACTTCACAAAACACACTCGCCAACCCCGAGCGCATAG
TTCAAAACCGGAGCTTCAGCTACTTAAGAAGATAGGTACATAAAACCGACCAAAGAAACTGACGCCTCAC
TTATCCCTCCCCTCACCAGAGGTCCGGCGCCTGTCGATTCAGGAGAGCCTACCCTAGGCCCGAACCCTGC
GTCCTGCGACGGAGAAAAGCCTACCGCACACCTACCGGCAGGTGGCCCCACCCTGCATTATAAGCCAACA
GAACGGGTGACGTCACGACACGACGAGGGCGCGCGCTCCCAAAGGTACGGGTGCACTGCCCAACGGCACC
GCCATAACTGCCGCCCCCGCAACAGACGACAAACCGAGTTCTCCAGTCAGTGACAAACTTCACGTCAGGG
TCCCCAGATGGTGCCCCAGCCCATCTCACCCGAATAAGAGCTTTCCCGCATTAGCGAAGGCCTCAAGACC
TTGGGTTCTTGCCGCCCACCATGCCCCCCACCTTGTTTCAACGACCTCACAGCCCGCCTCACAAGCGTCT
TCCATTCAAGACTCGGGAACAGCCGCCATTTTGCTGCGCTCCCCCCAACCCCCAGTTCAGGGCAACCTTG
CTCGCGGACCCAGACTACAGCCCTTGGCGGTCTCTCCACACGCTTCCGTCCCACCGAGCGGCCCGGCGGC
CACGAAAGCCCCGGCCAGCCCAGCAGCCCGCTACTCACCAAGTGACGATCACAGCGATCCACAAACAAGA
ACCGCGACCCAAATCCCGGCTGCGACGGAACTAGCTGTGCCACACCCGGCGCGTCCTTATATAATCATCG
GCGTTCACCGCCCCACGGAGATCCCTCCGCAGAATCGCCGAGAAGGGACTACTTTTCCTCGCCTGTTCCG
CTCTCTGGAAAGAAAACCAGTGCCCTAGAGTCACCCAAGTCCCGTCCTAAAATGTCCTTCTGCTGATACT
GGGGTTCTAAGGCCGAGTCTTATGAGCAGCGGGCCGCTGTCCTGAGCGTCCGGGCGGAAGGATCAGGACG
CTCGCTGCGCCCTTCGTCTGACGTGGCAGCGCTCGCCGTGAGGAGGGGGGCGCCCGCGGGAGGCGCCAAA
ACCCGGCGCGGAGGCCAGATCTTGGGTGGGTTACTCCAGACTGCCTTGGGAAAAGCGCCTCCCCTACCCG
GTAGAATTTCTAGTTTAATTAATCATTACTAAGCGTAGTCTGGGACGTCGTATGGGTATTCGAACCGCGG
GCCCTCTAGACTCGAGCGGCCGCCACTGTGCTGGATATCAACCACTTTGTACAAGAAAGCTGGGTCTAGA
TATCTCGAGTCAGGTACACGGCTTTTCCATGCTTGGCCTTGTGAGTGAGAGTCGGTGACAAATCTCGTTG
CACTCGACGTGTTGATTGTTGAAGAAATAGAAGATGCCCCTTTTACCGAAGTTAGTGGTAAAGACCTTTT
GGTCCACTGAATGGATTTGTGGGTCGGTCAAATAAATCAGGCCCTTACCGTTTCCAGTCACCCATCCCTG
CAGGTCTACGACGACGTCCCTGTGGTTGCTGAATTCGTATGAGAAGTGCCCGTATGCGAGCCCGTACTCA
GTTGCCTTATACTCCGTCTTAACGACCTTAGTATTGTTGGAAAGCTTGACGAACTCGCCGAGGATATATG
GTTCAACGCTAATGCAACCTTTAATGGTTTTATCTTCCAGTATGAGCAGGATCGTAGACGGTATATAAAA
GATTTGAGTTGGTATATTCTGCTCGTACAGCCTTTTATTGAACTCAGTGACGTAATGTTGGGCAGTCATT
TGCCTTTCAACGTCCGTAAAATGATGCCAAAGGCCTTTCTGTTCTTTGTAATCCTTACCTACGTATCGTC
CGAGTATCTCCTCTTGGTGCAGGTGGTGCACCCAGAAGGCGTTTCGCTGTCGACCCTTCTTCTTGACGGT
GAGATAATCGCCCAGGTACACGATGGTCTCTTGAGCTGTCCACAACTCGCTCTTCTTGGAGTACTTCAGA
AGCAGGGCGCTGTGAGCGCGATGCAGCTGGGACGGTTTGAATACACCTGTGTTTTCGAGCCTTTGGAAAA
GCCAGTCGTGGCGGACGCCGGCCAGAAGTTTCTCGAAATCGTCGGGCTGCAGTGTTCGTGCTTCGAGAAT
TTCCTTTCGCATTTTACCAGGCAGAGAGACCCAGCTGCTGCCTGAAGAGTTGAGGTAACTCCATGGAGAA
TCGCCTTCTGAGGACCCGCTACTGAACGCTGGGGACTTCAACCACCAGACAGAGCTAGAGGAACTATTTT
GACTACAATTCAACATATTGCCTGGTTGGTTGCCCTCTTCGGTTGTTGTACAATCTTCTGAAAGCACGGG
GAAAAGTATATTCCCTGACACTGAACTGTTTGGTGTTTCAGCTCTTTGTCCTGGGGGTTGCCTGAGTATA
CATAATCGGTGACTACCATGGCCGTTGGTACAAGGCACGTCCATAGAATCCAGCAACTGTCCTTCTTCGT
CAACGGTAGAAGCGTCGGGATCAATCCCTTGTTCGGCTACGGGCCCGCCGCTCTTGCGTGAATCGGGGTT
CTGGACGGGCCAGTTTGGAGTAAAGCTTGAGCAAGGGAGCATGCTGATATTCCCGAGGGAGTTATGCAAA
ACACGATGGAAATCCAATGGGGCGTCCTCGGTGGACTCAGCAGTCTCGCCCTCAGGATCCACCCAACTCG
GTGAGGCCTTGAACGTTGGCCCAGCTCCCCTCTCAGAGATCTCCTCGCCTTGTTCCTTGCCTTGCCGATC
CTTCACGTCACAATTAGTCTCGGGGAATTCCACGATGATCTCGAATGCCTCTTCCTTCTGCACGCTGGGG
TGCGTACCCATGTTCTTAGGGCGGCCGGAGTCGGAGCTCCATGATGCTGACCTGTAACTTGGCCTAGAAT
GTGCGCTGGTGTTCCGAGGGCCCATGTTCCTTACCTCTTGAATGCCCTCGGGCGCGCCCTCAAGCAGGCC
AGCTCCGGGCGCCAGAAAGATACCAGGCGTGTTGTGGGGACTAAAAGGAGTAAGCGGCATTTGCTGTTGA
GGTTGGTTCTGGCTCGGTTCCAGGTTATCGTTATTTGGCTCTTGCAAGCTCAGGTCGTGCAGTTGGGAGT
GAAGACTGTGCATGGCCCGCCCTTCCCGATCGTTTTCCAGTTCTTCGCTCAGAGCGGTAGAGCATTGTGT
ATCAACGAGGTGCTCCTTCCCTGGTTCCTTCCTCGCGGATCTATCATCCACATGGTAGTTTACCTCTTCC
CAGGACGCGCTGCTTGAGAAGCCACTCAGATTAGACCACGCGGATGATGTTTGGGACCCAGAAAGGGATT
TATTAAACACGGCCCCTTCTCCGTTAGAATAATCTGAGGGTTCTGTTTCTGTTTCGACGTCCTGGTCCAG
GCTCACGCGGAAGGCGTCGCTGTGTGTCCAATTCCGTCTGCCACCTCTCCGCAGCTCTCTTTGCACGTTC
TTTCCCATCAGAGAGCTGCTGATCCCGGTATCGCGCTGGCAGTGGGGTTTCTCCTGGGTTGTGCTGACGG
TGTCGATATTCTTAATCTCAGTCTTCAGTGCGGTTATACAAACACCGGTCTTGGCGTCCTTTTGCTCGTT
CTTATTATTGCCGCAGTCGCTCTCGAACACCTCGCAGACACTGGTGTGATGTTGAGAGTAAGTATCGAGA
ATCTTCTGAAAGTCTCCCTGGCCGTGAAGAATCA
Features (pLannotate 1.2.2; 34 found; start..end, strand, type, name):
   1340..1405    -  CDS            3xFLAG: three tandem FLAG® epitope tags, followed by an enterokinase cleavage site
   1448..1472    -  protein_bind   attB1: mutant version of attB; recombination site for the Gateway® BP reaction BP Clonase™
   1602..1640    -  promoter       minimal CMV promoter: human cytomegalovirus (CMV) immediate early promoter
   1658..1825    -  protein_bind   tetracycline response element (fragment): contains seven copies of the tetracycline operator tetO tetracycline repressor TetR
   1872..1989    -  misc_feature   cPPT/CTS: central polypurine tract and central termination sequence of HIV-1
   2034..2134    -  CDS            Rev (fragment): human immunodeficiency virus 1 (HIV-1) Rev protein; rev; enhances nuclear export of unspliced and incompletely spliced viral mRNAs
   2511..2744    -  misc_feature   RRE: The Rev response element (RRE) of HIV-1 allows for Rev-dependent mRNA export from the nucleus to the cytoplasm.
   2919..3257    -  CDS            HIV-1 gag (fragment): gag protein from human immunodeficiency virus 1; gag
   3241..3366    -  misc_feature   HIV-1 Ψ: packaging signal of human immunodeficiency virus type 1
   3413..3670    -  LTR            5' LTR (truncated): truncated 5' long terminal repeat (LTR) from HIV-1
   3718..4047    -  CDS            nef (fragment): NEF_HV1BR - Experimental evidence at protein level: Swiss-Prot protein existence level 1. Extracellular Nef protein targets CD4(+) T-lymphocytes for apoptosis by interacting with CXCR4 surface receptors (PubMed:14990729). From Human immunodeficiency virus type 1 group M subtype B (isolate BRU/LAI) (HIV-1).
   4214..4297    -  polyA_signal   SV40 poly(A) signal (fragment): SV40 polyadenylation signal
   4329..4351    -  protein_bind   lac operator (fragment): The lac repressor binds to the lac operator to inhibit transcription in E. coli. This inhibition can be relieved by adding lactose or isopropyl-β-D-thiogalactopyranoside (IPTG). lac repressor encoded by lacI
   4355..4385    -  promoter       lac promoter: promoter for the E. coli lac operon
   4400..4421    -  protein_bind   CAP binding site: CAP binding activates transcription in the presence of cAMP. E. coli catabolite activator protein
   4434..4471    -  CDS            lacI (fragment): lac repressor; lacI; The lac repressor binds to the lac operator to inhibit transcription in E. coli. This inhibition can be relieved by adding lactose or isopropyl-β-D-thiogalactopyranoside (IPTG).
   4496..4589    -  rep_origin     SV40 ori (fragment): SV40 origin of replication
   4595..4649    -  CDS            lacI (fragment): lac repressor; lacI; The lac repressor binds to the lac operator to inhibit transcription in E. coli. This inhibition can be relieved by adding lactose or isopropyl-β-D-thiogalactopyranoside (IPTG).
   4832..5420    -  rep_origin     ori: high-copy-number ColE1/pMB1/pBR322/pUC origin of replication
   5591..6451    -  CDS            AmpR: β-lactamase; bla; confers resistance to ampicillin, carbenicillin, and related antibiotics
   6452..6556    -  promoter       AmpR promoter: bla
   6761..6994    -  LTR            3' LTR (ΔU3): self-inactivating 3' long terminal repeat (LTR) from HIV-1
   6996..7061    -  CDS            nef (fragment): NEF_HV1Z2 - Experimental evidence at protein level: Swiss-Prot protein existence level 1. Extracellular Nef protein targets CD4(+) T-lymphocytes for apoptosis by interacting with CXCR4 surface receptors. From Human immunodeficiency virus type 1 group M subtype D (isolate Z2/CDC-Z34) (HIV-1).
   7069..7657    -  misc_feature   WPRE: woodchuck hepatitis virus posttranscriptional regulatory element
   7669..7689    -  misc_feature   MCS (fragment): pBluescript multiple cloning site
   7723..7806    -  CDS            large T antigen (fragment): large T antigen from SV40 (simian virus 40)
   7834..8628    -  CDS            NeoR/KanR: aminoglycoside phosphotransferase from Tn5; aph(3')-II (or nptII); confers resistance to neomycin, kanamycin, and G418 (Geneticin®)
   8644..9106    -  misc_feature   IRES: internal ribosome entry site (IRES) of the encephalomyocarditis virus (EMCV)
   9279..9389    -  CDS            VP48: 3 tandem repeats of the minimal activation domain of herpes simplex virus VP16 (Cheng et al., 2013)
   9319..10016   -  CDS            rtTA3 (fragment): reverse tetracycline transactivator 3 activates expression from Tet-responsive promoters in the presence of doxycycline
  10075..11286   -  promoter       UbC promoter: human ubiquitin C promoter
  11304..11339   -  promoter       PGK promoter (fragment): mouse phosphoglycerate kinase 1 promoter
  11451..11475   +  protein_bind   attB2: mutant version of attB; recombination site for the Gateway® BP reaction BP Clonase™
  11493..1327    -  CDS            ALPK1 (across the origin): ALPK1_HUMAN - Also known as KIAA1527 From Homo sapiens (Human).
