[The description below was written by a language model from this plasmid's Addgene catalogue record and pLannotate feature annotations shown in this document.]
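Description:
pInducer20 ALPK1 T237M is a lentiviral, mammalian expression plasmid built on the pINDUCER20 backbone, an all-in-one doxycycline-inducible system. It is propagated in E. coli through a high-copy ColE1/pUC-type origin and selected with ampicillin via the β-lactamase gene. The sequenced plasmid is about 13.9 kb. The viral framework is HIV-1 derived: a truncated 5' LTR, the Ψ packaging signal with a partial gag region, the Rev response element for Rev-dependent nuclear export of the genomic RNA, the cPPT/CTS element, a WPRE to enhance transcript expression, and a self-inactivating ΔU3 3' LTR. This arrangement lets the region between the LTRs be packaged into particles when helper functions are supplied in trans and then integrated into target cells.

The payload is human ALPK1 (alpha kinase 1) carrying a threonine-to-methionine change at residue 237, described in the record as a pathogenic mutation of ROSAH syndrome. The coding sequence bears an N-terminal 3xFLAG tag for detection, is flanked by Gateway attB1 and attB2 sites, and is recorded as having been made by gene synthesis. It is driven by a tetracycline response element fused to a minimal CMV promoter. A second cassette within the same provirus uses the human ubiquitin C promoter to express the reverse tetracycline transactivator rtTA3, followed by an EMCV IRES and a neomycin/G418 resistance gene. Transduced cells can therefore be selected with G418 while constitutively producing the transactivator, which switches on ALPK1 T237M only when doxycycline is added. The construct is suited to generating stable cell lines with controlled expression of the disease-associated ALPK1 variant, and the associated publication concerns the ALPK1/TIFA pathway in human monocytes.
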