Addgene plasmid #231586: pInducer20 ALPK1 T237M
Purpose: ALPK1 gene mutated in position T237M (Pathogenic mutation in ROSAH syndrome) under control of a doxycycline-inducible promoter
Depositing lab: Thomas Henry. Depositing organization: INSERM U1111,Centre International de Recherche en Infectiologie (CIRI). Publication: IFN-gamma licenses normal and pathogenic ALPK1/TIFA pathway in human monocytes. Martin A, Caron S, Marcotte M, Bronnec P, Garneret E, Martel N, Maalouf G, Seve P, Saadoun D, Jamilloux Y, Henry T. iScience. 2024 Dec 10;28(1):111563. doi: 10.1016/j.isci.2024.111563. eCollection 2025 Jan 17. PubMed 39868044.
Backbone
  Vector backbone: pINDUCER20
  Backbone manufacturer: Addgene 44012
  Vector type: Mammalian Expression, Lentiviral
Growth in bacteria
  Bacterial resistance: Ampicillin, 100 μg/mL
  Growth temperature: 37°C
  Growth strain: NEB Stable
  Copy number: Unknown
Gene/Insert
  Gene/Insert name: ALPK1 (alt name: alpha kinase 1)
  Species: H. sapiens (human)
  Mutation: changed threonine 237 to Methionine
  Entrez Gene: ALPK1 (a.k.a. 8430410J10Rik, LAK, ROSAH)
  Promoter: doxycycline
  Tag / fusion protein: 3X flag (N terminal on insert)
  Cloning method: Gene Synthesis
  Sequencing primers: 5′ TGCTCCAAGTGGCTAAGGG
Terms and licenses: Academic/Nonprofit Terms; Industry Terms: Not Available to Industry
How to cite: pInducer20 ALPK1 T237M was a gift from Thomas Henry (Addgene plasmid # 231586 ; http://n2t.net/addgene:231586 ; RRID:Addgene_231586)
